Addgene plasmid #168328: pTL94
Purpose: pGBKT7 yeast two-hybrid plasmid
Depositing lab: Sophien Kamoun. Depositing organization: Sainsbury Laboratory, Norwich. Publication: A single amino acid polymorphism in a conserved effector of the multihost blast fungus pathogen expands host-target binding spectrum. Bentham AR, Petit-Houdenot Y, Win J, Chuma I, Terauchi R, Banfield MJ, Kamoun S, Langner T. PLoS Pathog. 2021 Nov 10;17(11):e1009957. doi: 10.1371/journal.ppat.1009957. eCollection 2021 Nov. PubMed 34758051.
Backbone
  Vector backbone: pGBKT7
  Vector type: Yeast Expression
Growth in bacteria
  Bacterial resistance: Kanamycin, 50 μg/mL
  Growth temperature: 37°C
  Growth strain: DH5alpha
  Copy number: High Copy
Gene/Insert
  Gene/Insert name: Si514802023
  Species: Setaria italica
  Cloning method: Unknown
Terms and licenses: Academic/Nonprofit Terms; Industry Terms: Not Available to Industry
How to cite: pTL94 was a gift from Sophien Kamoun (Addgene plasmid # 168328 ; http://n2t.net/addgene:168328 ; RRID:Addgene_168328)
