[The description below was written by a language model from this plasmid's Addgene catalogue record and pLannotate feature annotations shown in this document.]
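Description:
pTL94 is a yeast two-hybrid bait plasmid built on the pGBKT7 backbone, a yeast expression shuttle vector of about 7.6 kb. In E. coli it replicates from a high-copy ColE1/pUC-type origin and is selected with kanamycin through the Tn5 aminoglycoside phosphotransferase (NeoR/KanR) gene, here driven by a bla-type promoter. In Saccharomyces cerevisiae it is maintained episomally by the 2μ origin and selected by tryptophan prototrophy via the TRP1 marker with its own promoter. An f1 origin and several small backbone remnants (lac promoter/operator, and fragments of lacI, lacZα, rop, bom and ble) are also annotated but have no evident role in the payload.

The expression cassette uses the constitutive yeast ADH1 promoter to drive the GAL4 DNA-binding domain, followed by the cloned insert and then the T7 and ADH1 terminators. A T7 promoter lies between the GAL4 domain and the insert, which in this backbone allows in vitro transcription of the insert without the GAL4 portion. The catalogue names the insert as Si514802023 from Setaria italica (foxtail millet). The automated annotation marks a roughly 220 bp coding segment at this position as resembling a fragment of the rice immune receptor Pikm-1, which reflects sequence similarity to that protein rather than a rice origin. The record does not describe the insert's function or boundaries, and the cloning method is listed as unknown.

As a GAL4 DNA-binding-domain fusion, the construct would be paired with an activation-domain prey plasmid to test protein–protein interactions by reporter activation. The associated publication concerns how a blast fungus effector binds its host targets, which suggests this plasmid was used to test a Setaria host protein against such effectors.
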