Features (pLannotate 1.2.2; 24 found; start..end, strand, type, name):
     30..734     +  promoter       ADH1 promoter: S. cerevisiae ADH1; promoter for alcohol dehydrogenase 1
    762..1202    +  CDS            GAL4 DNA binding domain: DNA binding domain of the GAL4 transcriptional activator; Saccharomyces cerevisiae GAL4 (truncated)
   1213..1231    +  promoter       T7 promoter: promoter for bacteriophage T7 RNA polymerase
   1308..1529    +  CDS            PIKM1-TS (fragment): PIKM1_ORYSJ - Also known as PI-KM1 From Oryza sativa subsp. japonica (Rice).
   1592..1639    +  terminator     T7 terminator: transcription terminator for bacteriophage T7 RNA polymerase
   1666..1853    +  terminator     ADH1 terminator: S. cerevisiae ADH1; transcription terminator for the S. cerevisiae alcohol dehydrogenase 1 (ADH1) gene
   1901..1917    -  protein_bind   lac operator: The lac repressor binds to the lac operator to inhibit transcription in E. coli. This inhibition can be relieved by adding lactose or isopropyl-β-D-thiogalactopyranoside (IPTG). lac repressor encoded by lacI
   1925..1955    -  promoter       lac promoter: promoter for the E. coli lac operon
   1970..1991    -  protein_bind   CAP binding site: CAP binding activates transcription in the presence of cAMP. E. coli catabolite activator protein
   2004..2096    -  CDS            lacI (fragment): lac repressor; lacI; The lac repressor binds to the lac operator to inhibit transcription in E. coli. This inhibition can be relieved by adding lactose or isopropyl-β-D-thiogalactopyranoside (IPTG).
   2279..2867    -  rep_origin     ori: high-copy-number ColE1/pMB1/pBR322/pUC origin of replication
   3089..3105    +  polyA_signal   bGH poly(A) signal (fragment): bovine growth hormone polyadenylation signal
   3196..3243    -  polyA_signal   HSV TK poly(A) signal: herpes simplex virus thymidine kinase polyadenylation signal (Cole and Stacy, 1985)
   3302..3454    -  CDS            ble (fragment): BLE_KLEPN - Experimental evidence at protein level: Swiss-Prot protein existence level 1. Binding protein with a strong affinity to the bleomycin family of antibiotics. Binds to CL990; an antimitotic-antibiotic compound. From Klebsiella pneumoniae.
   3475..4269    -  CDS            NeoR/KanR: aminoglycoside phosphotransferase from Tn5; aph(3')-II (or nptII); confers resistance to neomycin, kanamycin, and G418 (Geneticin®)
   4270..4374    -  promoter       AmpR promoter: bla
   4401..5743    -  rep_origin     2μ ori: yeast 2μ plasmid origin of replication
   5811..5846    +  CDS            rop (fragment): Rop protein, which maintains plasmids at low copy number; rop
   5948..5997    +  misc_feature   bom (fragment): basis of mobility region from pBR322
   6136..6283    +  promoter       TRP1 promoter: S. cerevisiae TRP1
   6284..6958    +  CDS            TRP1: phosphoribosylanthranilate isomerase, required for tryptophan biosynthesis; S. cerevisiae TRP1; yeast auxotrophic marker
   7009..7060    +  misc_feature   bom (fragment): basis of mobility region from pBR322
   7088..7516    -  rep_origin     f1 ori (sequence partly withheld): f1 bacteriophage origin of replication; arrow indicates direction of (+) strand synthesis
   7520..29      -  CDS            lacZα (fragment) (across the origin): LacZα fragment of β-galactosidase; lacZ fragment
>Addgene plasmid #168328 | pTL94 | addgene full sequence | sequence record 349004 | Addgene NGS Result
CGGTGCGGGCCTCTTCGCTATTACGCCAGATCCTTTTGTTGTTTCCGGGTGTACAATATGGACTTCCTCT
TTTCTGGCAACCAAACCCATACATCGGGATTCCTATAATACCTTCGTTGGTCTCCCTAACATGTAGGTGG
CGGAGGGGAGATATACAATAGAACAGATACCAGACAAGACATAATGGGCTAAACAAGACTACACCAATTA
CACTGCCTCATTGATGGTGGTACATAACGAACTAATACTGTAGCCCTAGACTTGATAGCCATCATCATAT
CGAAGTTTCACTACCCTTTTTCCATTTGCCATCTATTGAAGTAATAATAGGCGCATGCAACTTCTTTTCT
TTTTTTTTCTTTTCTCTCTCCCCCGTTGTTGTCTCACCATATCCGCAATGACAAAAAAATGATGGAAGAC
ACTAAAGGAAAAAATTAACGACAAAGACAGCACCAACAGATGTCGTTGTTCCAGAGCTGATGAGGGGTAT
CTCGAAGCACACGAAACTTTTTCCTTCCTTCATTCACGCACACTACTCTCTAATGAGCAACGGTATACGG
CCTTCCTTCCAGTTACTTGAATTTGAAATAAAAAAAAGTTTGCTGTCTTGCTATCAAGTATAAATAGACC
TGCAATTATTAATCTTTTGTTTCCTCGTCATTGTTCTCGTTCCCTTTCTTCCTTGTTTCTTTTTCTGCAC
AATATTTCAAGCTATACCAAGCATACAATCAACTCCAAGCTTGAAGCAAGCCTCCTGAAAGATGAAGCTA
CTGTCTTCTATCGAACAAGCATGCGATATTTGCCGACTTAAAAAGCTCAAGTGCTCCAAAGAAAAACCGA
AGTGCGCCAAGTGTCTGAAGAACAACTGGGAGTGTCGCTACTCTCCCAAAACCAAAAGGTCTCCGCTGAC
TAGGGCACATCTGACAGAAGTGGAATCAAGGCTAGAAAGACTGGAACAGCTATTTCTACTGATTTTTCCT
CGAGAAGACCTTGACATGATTTTGAAAATGGATTCTTTACAGGATATAAAAGCATTGTTAACAGGATTAT
TTGTACAAGATAATGTGAATAAAGATGCCGTCACAGATAGATTGGCTTCAGTGGAGACTGATATGCCTCT
AACATTGAGACAGCATAGAATAAGTGCGACATCATCATCGGAAGAGAGTAGTAACAAAGGTCAAAGACAG
TTGACTGTATCGCCGGAATTTGTAATACGACTCACTATAGGGCGAGCCGCCATCATGGAGGAGCAGAAGC
TGATCTCAGAGGAGGACCTGCATATGGCCATGGAGGCCGAATTCAAACAGAAAATTGTGATTCGCGTGAG
CCAGCTGGCCAGCGAAAAAACCCGCAGCAAAGCCATGGCCCTGGTGGCCAAAGCCGATGGTGTGAGCAGC
ATGGGTGTGACCGGTGATGGTAAAGATCAGCTGGAAGTGGTGGGCGATGGTGTGGATACCGTGTGCCTGG
TGCAGTGTCTGCGCCGCAAAATTGGCCCGGCCGAAATCCTGAAAGTGGAAGAGGTGAAGCCGGCCGAGAA
AAAACCGGAAGAGAAAAAATAAGGATCCGTCGACCTGCAGCGGCCGCATAACTAGCATAACCCCTTGGGG
CCTCTAAACGGGTCTTGAGGGGTTTTTTGCGCGCTTGCAGCCAAGCTAATTCCGGGCGAATTTCTTATGA
TTTATGATTTTTATTATTAAATAAGTTATAAAAAAAATAAGTGTATACAAATTTTAAAGTGACTCTTAGG
TTTTAAAACGAAAATTCTTATTCTTGAGTAACTCTTTCCTGTAGGTCAGGTTGCTTTCTCAGGTATAGCA
TGAGGTCGCTCTTATTGACCACACCTCTACCGGCATGCAAGCTTGGCGTAATCATGGTCATAGCTGTTTC
CTGTGTGAAATTGTTATCCGCTCACAATTCCACACAACATACGAGCCGGAAGCATAAAGTGTAAAGCCTG
GGGTGCCTAATGAGTGAGCTAACTCACATTAATTGCGTTGCGCTCACTGCCCGCTTTCCAGTCGGGAAAC
CTGTCGTGCCAGCTGCATTAATGAATCGGCCAACGCGCGGGGAGAGGCGGTTTGCGTATTGGGCGCTCTT
CCGCTTCCTCGCTCACTGACTCGCTGCGCTCGGTCGTTCGGCTGCGGCGAGCGGTATCAGCTCACTCAAA
GGCGGTAATACGGTTATCCACAGAATCAGGGGATAACGCAGGAAAGAACATGTGAGCAAAAGGCCAGCAA
AAGGCCAGGAACCGTAAAAAGGCCGCGTTGCTGGCGTTTTTCCATAGGCTCCGCCCCCCTGACGAGCATC
ACAAAAATCGACGCTCAAGTCAGAGGTGGCGAAACCCGACAGGACTATAAAGATACCAGGCGTTTCCCCC
TGGAAGCTCCCTCGTGCGCTCTCCTGTTCCGACCCTGCCGCTTACCGGATACCTGTCCGCCTTTCTCCCT
TCGGGAAGCGTGGCGCTTTCTCATAGCTCACGCTGTAGGTATCTCAGTTCGGTGTAGGTCGTTCGCTCCA
AGCTGGGCTGTGTGCACGAACCCCCCGTTCAGCCCGACCGCTGCGCCTTATCCGGTAACTATCGTCTTGA
GTCCAACCCGGTAAGACACGACTTATCGCCACTGGCAGCAGCCACTGGTAACAGGATTAGCAGAGCGAGG
TATGTAGGCGGTGCTACAGAGTTCTTGAAGTGGTGGCCTAACTACGGCTACACTAGAAGAACAGTATTTG
GTATCTGCGCTCTGCTGAAGCCAGTTACCTTCGGAAAAAGAGTTGGTAGCTCTTGATCCGGCAAACAAAC
CACCGCTGGTAGCGGTGGTTTTTTTGTTTGCAAGCAGCAGATTACGCGCAGAAAAAAAGGATCTCAAGAA
GATCCTTTGATCTTTTCTACGGGGTCTGACGCTCAGTGGAACGAAAACTCACGTTAAGGGATTTTGGTCA
TGAGATTATCAAAAAGGATCTTCACCTAGATCCTTTTAAATTAAAAATGAAGTTTTAAATCAATCTAAAG
TATATATGAGTAACCTGAGGCTATGGCAGGGCCTGCCGCCCCGACGTTGGCTGCGAGCCCTGGGCCTTCA
CCCGAACTTGGGGGGTGGGGTGGGGAAAAGGAAGAAACGCGGGCGTATTGGCCCCAATGGGGTCTCGGTG
GGGTATCGACAGAGTGCCAGCCCTGGGACCGAACCCCGCGTTTATGAACAAACGACCCAACACCGTGCGT
TTTATTCTGTCTTTTTATTGCCGTCATAGCGCGGGTTCCTTCCGGTATTGTCTCCTTCCGTGTTTCAGTT
AGCCTCCCCCTAGGGTGGGCGAAGAACTCCAGCATGAGATCCCCGCGCTGGAGGATCATCCAGCCGGCGT
CCCGGAAAACGATTCCGAAGCCCAACCTTTCATAGAAGGCGGCGGTGGAATCGAAATCTCGTGATGGCAG
GTTGGGCGTCGCTTGGTCGGTCATTTCGAACCCCAGAGTCCCGCTCAGAAGAACTCGTCAAGAAGGCGAT
AGAAGGCGATGCGCTGCGAATCGGGAGCGGCGATACCGTAAAGCACGAGGAAGCGGTCAGCCCATTCGCC
GCCAAGCTCTTCAGCAATATCACGGGTAGCCAACGCTATGTCCTGATAGCGGTCCGCCACACCCAGCCGG
CCACAGTCGATGAATCCAGAAAAGCGGCCATTTTCCACCATGATATTCGGCAAGCAGGCATCGCCATGAG
TCACGACGAGATCCTCGCCGTCGGGCATGCTCGCCTTGAGCCTGGCGAACAGTTCGGCTGGCGCGAGCCC
CTGATGCTCTTCGTCCAGATCATCCTGATCGACAAGACCGGCTTCCATCCGAGTACGTGCTCGCTCGATG
CGATGTTTCGCTTGGTGGTCGAATGGGCAGGTAGCCGGATCAAGCGTATGCAGCCGCCGCATTGCATCAG
CCATGATGGATACTTTCTCGGCAGGAGCAAGGTGAGATGACAGGAGATCCTGCCCCGGCACTTCGCCCAA
TAGCAGCCAGTCCCTTCCCGCTTCAGTGACAACGTCGAGCACAGCTGCGCAAGGAACGCCCGTCGTGGCC
AGCCACGATAGCCGCGCTGCCTCGTCTTGCAGTTCATTCAGGGCACCGGACAGGTCGGTCTTGACAAAAA
GAACCGGGCGCCCCTGCGCTGACAGCCGGAACACGGCGGCATCAGAGCAGCCGATTGTCTGTTGTGCCCA
GTCATAGCCGAATAGCCTCTCCACCCAAGCGGCCGGAGAACCTGCGTGCAATCCATCTTGTTCAATCATA
CTCTTCCTTTTTCAATATTATTGAAGCATTTATCAGGGTTATTGTCTCATGAGCGGATACATATTTGAAT
GTATTTAGAAAAATAAACAAATAGGGGTTCCGCGCACATTTCCCCGAAAAGTGCCACCTGAACGAAGCAT
CTGTGCTTCATTTTGTAGAACAAAAATGCAACGCGAGAGCGCTAATTTTTCAAACAAAGAATCTGAGCTG
CATTTTTACAGAACAGAAATGCAACGCGAAAGCGCTATTTTACCAACGAAGAATCTGTGCTTCATTTTTG
TAAAACAAAAATGCAACGCGAGAGCGCTAATTTTTCAAACAAAGAATCTGAGCTGCATTTTTACAGAACA
GAAATGCAACGCGAGAGCGCTATTTTACCAACAAAGAATCTATACTTCTTTTTTGTTCTACAAAAATGCA
TCCCGAGAGCGCTATTTTTCTAACAAAGCATCTTAGATTACTTTTTTTCTCCTTTGTGCGCTCTATAATG
CAGTCTCTTGATAACTTTTTGCACTGTAGGTCCGTTAAGGTTAGAAGAAGGCTACTTTGGTGTCTATTTT
CTCTTCCATAAAAAAAGCCTGACTCCACTTCCCGCGTTTACTGATTACTAGCGAAGCTGCGGGTGCATTT
TTTCAAGATAAAGGCATCCCCGATTATATTCTATACCGATGTGGATTGCGCATACTTTGTGAACAGAAAG
TGATAGCGTTGATGATTCTTCATTGGTCAGAAAATTATGAACGGTTTCTTCTATTTTGTCTCTATATACT
ACGTATAGGAAATGTTTACATTTTCGTATTGTTTTCGATTCACTCTATGAATAGTTCTTACTACAATTTT
TTTGTCTAAAGAGTAATACTAGAGATAAACATAAAAAATGTAGAGGTCGAGTTTAGATGCAAGTTCAAGG
AGCGAAAGGTGGATGGGTAGGTTATATAGGGATATAGCACAGAGATATATAGCAAAGAGATACTTTTGAG
CAATGTTTGTGGAAGCGGTATTCGCAATATTTTAGTAGCTCGTTACAGTCCGGTGCGTTTTTGGTTTTTT
GAAAGTGCGTCTTCAGAGCGCTTTTGGTTTTCAAAAGCGCTCTGAAGTTCCTATACTTTCTAGAGAATAG
GAACTTCGGAATAGGAACTTCAAAGCGTTTCCGAAAACGAGCGCTTCCGAAAATGCAACGCGAGCTGCGC
ACATACAGCTCACTGTTCACGTCGCACCTATATCTGCGTGTTGCCTGTATATATATATACATGAGAAGAA
CGGCATAGTGCGTGTTTATGCTTAAATGCGTACTTATATGCGTCTATTTATGTAGGATGAAAGGTAGTCT
AGTACCTCCTGTGATATTATCCCATTCCATGCGGGGTATCGTATGCTTCCTTCAGCACTACCCTTTAGCT
GTTCTATATGCTGCCACTCCTCAATTGGATTAGTCTCATCCTTCAATGCTATCATTTCCTTTGATATTGG
ATCATACTAAGAAACCATTATTATCATGACATTAACCTATAAAAATAGGCGTATCACGAGGCCCTTTCGT
CTCGCGCGTTTCGGTGATGACGGTGAAAACCTCTGACACATGCAGCTCCCGGAGACGGTCACAGCTTGTC
TGTAAGCGGATGCCGGGAGCAGACAAGCCCGTCAGGGCGCGTCAGCGGGTGTTGGCGGGTGTCGGGGCTG
GCTTAACTATGCGGCATCAGAGCAGATTGTACTGAGAGTGCACCATAGATCAACGACATTACTATATATA
TAATATAGGAAGCATTTAATAGAACAGCATCGTAATATATGTGTACTTTGCAGTTATGACGCCAGATGGC
AGTAGTGGAAGATATTCTTTATTGAAAAATAGCTTGTCACCTTACGTACAATCTTGATCCGGAGCTTTTC
TTTTTTTGCCGATTAAGAATTAATTCGGTCGAAAAAAGAAAAGGAGAGGGCCAAGAGGGAGGGCATTGGT
GACTATTGAGCACGTGAGTATACGTGATTAAGCACACAAAGGCAGCTTGGAGTATGTCTGTTATTAATTT
CACAGGTAGTTCTGGTCCATTGGTGAAAGTTTGCGGCTTGCAGAGCACAGAGGCCGCAGAATGTGCTCTA
GATTCCGATGCTGACTTGCTGGGTATTATATGTGTGCCCAATAGAAAGAGAACAATTGACCCGGTTATTG
CAAGGAAAATTTCAAGTCTTGTAAAAGCATATAAAAATAGTTCAGGCACTCCGAAATACTTGGTTGGCGT
GTTTCGTAATCAACCTAAGGAGGATGTTTTGGCTCTGGTCAATGATTACGGCATTGATATCGTCCAACTG
CATGGAGATGAGTCGTGGCAAGAATACCAAGAGTTCCTCGGTTTGCCAGTTATTAAAAGACTCGTATTTC
CAAAAGACTGCAACATACTACTCAGTGCAGCTTCACAGAAACCTCATTCGTTTATTCCCTTGTTTGATTC
AGAAGCAGGTGGGACAGGTGAACTTTTGGATTGGAACTCGATTTCTGACTGGGTTGGAAGGCAAGAGAGC
CCCGAAAGCTTACATTTTATGTTAGCTGGTGGACTGACGCCAGAAAATGTTGGTGATGCGCTTAGATTAA
ATGGCGTTATTGGTGTTGATGTAAGCGGAGGTGTGGAGACAAATGGTGTAAAAGACTCTAACAAAATAGC
AAATTTCGTCAAAAATGCTAAGAAATAGGTTATTACTGAGTAGTATTTATTTAAGTATTGTTTGTGCACT
TGCCGATCTATGCGGTGTGAAATACCGCACAGATGCGTAAGGAGAAAATACCGCATCAGGAAATTGTAAG
CGTTAATATTTTGTTAAAATTCGCGTTAAATTTTTGTTAAATCAGCTCATTTTTTAACCAATAGGCCGAA
ATCGGCAAAATCCCTTATAAATCAAAAGAATAGACCGAGATAGGGT
[37 nt withheld, positions 7187-7223]
AAAGAACGTGGACTCCAACGTCAAAGG
[49 nt withheld, positions 7251-7299]
T
[91 nt withheld, positions 7301-7391]
G
[124 nt withheld, positions 7393-7516]
CCATTCGCCATTCAGGCTGCGCAACTGTTGGGAAGGGCGAT
