>Addgene plasmid #168328 | pTL94 | depositor partial sequence | sequence record 326428 | insert
GAATTCAAACAGAAAATTGTGATTCGCGTGAGCCAGCTGGCCAGCGAAAAAACCCGCAGCAAAGCCATGG
CCCTGGTGGCCAAAGCCGATGGTGTGAGCAGCATGGGTGTGACCGGTGATGGTAAAGATCAGCTGGAAGT
GGTGGGCGATGGTGTGGATACCGTGTGCCTGGTGCAGTGTCTGCGCCGCAAAATTGGCCCGGCCGAAATC
CTGAAAGTGGAAGAGGTGAAGCCGGCCGAGAAAAAACCGGAAGAGAAAAAATAAGGATCC
